Addgene plasmid #26012: pMLLKA-J72021
Depositing lab: Christopher Anderson. Depositing organization: University of California, Berkeley.
Backbone
  Vector backbone: pMLL-KA
  Backbone size w/o insert (bp): 2646
  Vector type: Synthetic Biology ; 2ab assembly vector
Growth in bacteria
  Bacterial resistance: Ampicillin and Kanamycin, 100 & 50 μg/mL
  Growth temperature: 37°C
  Growth strain: Other
  Growth instructions: Provided in a pir+ strain. Grow at 37C
  Copy number: Low Copy
Gene/Insert
  Gene/Insert name: N terminal HSV tag with RBS (alt names: Bmll42; J72021)
  Insert size (bp): 80
  Cloning method: Restriction Enzyme; 5′ cloning site BglII (not destroyed); 3′ cloning site BamHI (not destroyed)
  Sequencing primers: 5′ gtatcacgaggcagaatttcag
Terms and licenses: Academic/Nonprofit Terms; Industry Terms: Not Available to Industry
Depositor comments: Note that this plasmid needs to be grown in both Kanamycin and Ampicillin
How to cite: pMLLKA-J72021 was a gift from Christopher Anderson (Addgene plasmid # 26012 ; http://n2t.net/addgene:26012 ; RRID:Addgene_26012)
