[The description below was written by a language model from this plasmid's Addgene catalogue record and the feature table of its GenBank file.]
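Description:
pMLLKA-J72021 is a small synthetic-biology part plasmid of about 2.9 kb, built on the pMLL-KA backbone and catalogued as a 2ab assembly vector. It is a bacterial cloning vehicle rather than an expression vector. Replication depends on the R6K gamma origin, which works only when the R6K initiator protein pi is supplied in trans, so the plasmid must be kept in a pir+ E. coli host and cannot replicate in ordinary cloning strains. It is listed as low copy. Two resistance genes are present: beta-lactamase (AmpR) with its own bla promoter, and the aph(3')-Ia aminoglycoside phosphotransferase (KanR). The depositor specifies that both ampicillin and kanamycin selection are required. The "KA" in the backbone name presumably refers to this marker pair, in keeping with assembly schemes that track part junctions by combinations of antibiotic markers, although the record does not explain the scheme.

The payload is an approximately 80 bp basic part (J72021, also called Bmll42), described as an N-terminal HSV tag with a ribosome binding site. The feature table annotates only the short HSV epitope coding sequence; the RBS is not marked separately, and no promoter driving the part is recorded. The part is flanked by BglII at the 5′ end and BamHI at the 3′ end, both retained. These enzymes leave compatible ends, which suits BglBrick-style idempotent joining to a downstream coding part, giving it translation initiation signals and an amino-terminal epitope for antibody detection. Gateway-type attB1 and attB2 sites are also annotated around the part region, but the record does not state their role in this system.
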