LOCUS       Exported 2932 bp ds-DNA circular SYN 13-MAY-2021
DEFINITION  synthetic circular DNA
ACCESSION   .
VERSION     .
KEYWORDS    pMLLKA-J72021
SOURCE      synthetic DNA construct
  ORGANISM  synthetic DNA construct
REFERENCE   1 (bases 1 to 2932)
  TITLE     J.C. Anderson Lab Plasmids
REFERENCE   2 (bases 1 to 2932)
  AUTHORS   .
  TITLE     Direct Submission
  JOURNAL   Exported May 13, 2021 from SnapGene Server 1.1.58
            http://www.snapgene.com
FEATURES             Location/Qualifiers
     source          1..2932
                     /organism="synthetic DNA construct"
                     /mol_type="other DNA"
     CDS             44..76
                     /codon_start=1
                     /product="HSV (herpes simplex virus) epitope tag"
                     /label=HSV tag
                     /translation="QPELAPEDPED"
     primer_bind     complement(106..123)
                     /label=L4440
                     /note="L4440 vector, forward primer"
     protein_bind    complement(185..209)
                     /gene="mutant version of attB"
                     /label=attB2
                     /bound_moiety="BP Clonase(TM)"
                     /note="recombination site for the Gateway(R) BP reaction"
     promoter        256..360
                     /gene="bla"
                     /label=AmpR promoter
     CDS             361..1221
                     /codon_start=1
                     /gene="bla"
                     /product="beta-lactamase"
                     /label=AmpR
                     /note="confers resistance to ampicillin, carbenicillin, and
                     related antibiotics"
                     /translation="MSIQHFRVALIPFFAAFCLPVFAHPETLVKVKDAEDQLGARVGYI
                     ELDLNSGKILESFRPEERFPMMSTFKVLLCGAVLSRIDAGQEQLGRRIHYSQNDLVEYS
                     PVTEKHLTDGMTVRELCSAAITMSDNTAANLLLTTIGGPKELTAFLHNMGDHVTRLDRW
                     EPELNEAIPNDERDTTMPVAMATTLRKLLTGELLTLASRQQLIDWMEADKVAGPLLRSA
                     LPAGWFIADKSGAGERGSRGIIAALGPDGKPSRIVVIYTTGSQATMDERNRQIAEIGAS
                     LIKHW"
     primer_bind     complement(579..598)
                     /label=Amp-R
                     /note="Ampicillin resistance gene, reverse primer"
     primer_bind     complement(1502..1521)
                     /label=pENTR-R
                     /note="pENTR vectors, reverse primer"
     CDS             1513..2328
                     /codon_start=1
                     /gene="aph(3')-Ia"
                     /product="aminoglycoside phosphotransferase"
                     /label=KanR
                     /note="confers resistance to kanamycin in bacteria or G418
                     (Geneticin(R)) in eukaryotes"
                     /translation="MSHIQRETSCSRPRLNSNMDADLYGYKWARDNVGQSGATIYRLYG
                     KPDAPELFLKHGKGSVANDVTDEMVRLNWLTEFMPLPTIKHFIRTPDDAWLLTTAIPGK
                     TAFQVLEEYPDSGENIVDALAVFLRRLHSIPVCNCPFNSDRVFRLAQAQSRMNNGLVDA
                     SDFDDERNGWPVEQVWKEMHKLLPFSPDSVVTHGDFSLDNLIFDEGKLIGCIDVGRVGI
                     ADRYQDLAILWNCLGEFSPSLQKRLFQKYGIDNPDMNKLQFHLMLDEFF"
     primer_bind     complement(1586..1605)
                     /label=Kan-R
                     /note="Kanamycin resistance gene, reverse primer"
     rep_origin      2411..2767
                     /label=R6K gamma ori
                     /note="gamma replication origin from E. coli plasmid R6K;
                     requires the R6K initiator protein pi for replication"
     protein_bind    2829..2853
                     /gene="mutant version of attB"
                     /label=attB1
                     /bound_moiety="BP Clonase(TM)"
                     /note="recombination site for the Gateway(R) BP reaction"
ORIGIN
        1 gatctcgaac acccatatca atattaaagg gaaggtaagc atgcagccgg agctcgcacc
       61 agaagacccg gaagactgcg gatcctaact cgctcctcag gcttcctcgc tcactgactc
      121 gctgcgctcg gtcgttcggc tgcggcgagc ggtatcagct cactcaaagg cggtaatcaa
      181 ttcgacccag ctttcttgta caaagtggtt gatcggatct cttagacgtc aggtggcact
      241 tttcggggaa atgtgcgcgg aacccctatt tgtttatttt tctaaataca ttcaaatatg
      301 tatccgctca tgagacaata accctgataa atgcttcaat aatattgaaa aaggaagagt
      361 atgagtattc aacatttccg tgtcgccctt attccctttt ttgcggcatt ttgccttcct
      421 gtttttgctc acccagaaac gctggtgaaa gtaaaagatg cagaggatca gttgggtgca
      481 cgagtgggtt acatcgaact ggatctcaac agcggtaaga tccttgagag ttttcgcccc
      541 gaagaacgtt ttccaatgat gagcactttt aaagttctgc tatgtggcgc ggtattatcc
      601 cgtattgacg ccgggcaaga gcaactcggt cgccgcatac actattctca gaatgacttg
      661 gttgagtact caccagtcac agaaaagcat cttacggatg gcatgacagt aagagaatta
      721 tgcagtgctg ccataaccat gagtgataac actgcggcca acttacttct gacaacgatc
      781 ggaggaccga aggagctaac cgcttttttg cacaacatgg gggatcatgt aactcgcctt
      841 gatcgttggg aaccggagct gaatgaagcc ataccaaacg acgagcgtga caccacgatg
      901 cctgtagcaa tggcaacaac gttgcgcaaa ctattaactg gcgaactact tactctagct
      961 tcccggcaac aattaataga ctggatggag gcggataaag ttgcaggacc acttctgcgc
     1021 tcggcccttc cggctggctg gtttattgct gataaatctg gagccggtga gcgtgggtct
     1081 cgcggtatca ttgcagcact ggggccagat ggtaagccct cccgtatcgt agttatctac
     1141 acgacgggga gtcaggcaac tatggatgaa cgaaatagac agatcgctga gataggtgcc
     1201 tcactgatta agcattggta actgtcagac caagtttact catatatact ttagattgat
     1261 ttaaaacttc atttttaatt taaaaggatc taggtgaaga tcctttttga taatcggatc
     1321 tctgaagact ctcgagctgc aggactcaca gctcctcgga tctgctgatc cttcaactca
     1381 gcaaaagttc gatttattca acaaagccac gttgtgtctc aaaatctctg atgttacatt
     1441 gcacaagata aaaatatatc atcatgaaca ataaaactgt ctgcttacat aaacagtaat
     1501 acaaggggtg ttatgagcca tattcaacgg gaaacgtctt gctccaggcc gcgattaaat
     1561 tccaacatgg atgctgattt atatgggtat aaatgggctc gcgataatgt cgggcaatca
     1621 ggtgcgacaa tctatcgatt gtatgggaag cccgatgcgc cagagttgtt tctgaaacat
     1681 ggcaaaggta gcgttgccaa tgatgttaca gatgagatgg tcagactaaa ctggctgacg
     1741 gaatttatgc ctcttccgac catcaagcat tttatccgta ctcctgatga tgcatggtta
     1801 ctcaccactg cgatccccgg gaaaacagca ttccaggtat tagaagaata tcctgattca
     1861 ggtgaaaata ttgttgatgc gctggcagtg ttcctgcgcc ggttgcattc gattcctgtt
     1921 tgtaattgtc cttttaacag cgatcgcgta tttcgtctcg ctcaggcgca atcacgaatg
     1981 aataacggtt tggttgatgc gagtgatttt gatgacgagc gtaatggctg gcctgttgaa
     2041 caagtctgga aagaaatgca taagcttttg ccattctcac cggattcagt cgtcactcat
     2101 ggtgatttct cacttgataa ccttattttt gacgagggga aattaatagg ttgtattgat
     2161 gttggacgag tcggaatcgc agaccgatac caggatcttg ccatcctatg gaactgcctc
     2221 ggtgagtttt ctccttcatt acagaaacgg ctttttcaaa aatatggtat tgataatcct
     2281 gatatgaata aattgcagtt tcatttgatg ctcgatgagt ttttctaatc agaattggtt
     2341 aattggttgt aacactggca gagcattacg ctgacttgac gggaggatct agcagttcaa
     2401 cctgttgata gtacgtacta agctctcatg tttcacgtac taagctctca tgtttaacgt
     2461 actaagctct catgtttaac gaactaaacc ctcatggcta acgtactaag ctctcatggc
     2521 taacgtacta agctctcatg tttcacgtac taagctctca tgtttgaaca ataaaattaa
     2581 tataaatcag caacttaaat agcctctaag gttttaagtt ttataagaaa aaaaagaata
     2641 tataaggctt ttaaagcttt taaggtttaa cggttgtgga caacaagcca gggatgtaac
     2701 gcactgagaa gcccttagag cctctcaaag caattttgag tgacacagga acacttaacg
     2761 gctgacatgg gaattagcca tgggcccgtg cgaatcacgg atctcccgat caagaattgc
     2821 cattatcaac aagtttgtac aaaaaagcag gctccgaatt ggtatcacga ggcagaattt
     2881 cagataaaaa aaatccttag ctttcgctaa ggatctgaag tggaattcat ga
//
