>Addgene plasmid #26012 | pMLLKA-J72021 | addgene partial sequence | sequence record 32281 | 26012 with Kan-R (5' ATCGCGAGCCCATTTATACC 3')
ATCGCGGCCTGGAGCAAGACGTTTCCCGTTGAATATGGCTCATAACACCCCTTGTATTACTGTTTATGTA
AGCAGACAGTTTTATTGTTCATGATGATATATTTTTATCTTGTGCAATGTAACATCAGAGATTTTGAGAC
ACAACGTGGCTTTGTTGAATAAATCGAACTTTTGCTGAGTTGAAGGATCAGCAGATCCGAGGAGCTGTGA
GTCCTGCAGCTCGAGAGTCTTCAGAGATCCGATTATCAAAAAGGATCTTCACCTAGATCCTTTTAAATTA
AAAATGAAGTTTTAAATCAATCTAAAGTATATATGAGTAAACTTGGTCTGACAGTTACCAATGCTTAATC
AGTGAGGCACCTATCTCAGCGATCTGTCTATTTCGTTCATCCATAGTTGCCTGACTCCCCGTCGTGTAGA
TAACTACGATACGGGAGGGCTTACCATCTGGCCCCAGTGCTGCAATGATACCGCGAGACCCACGCTCACC
GGCTCCAGATTTATCAGCAATAAACCAGCCAGCCGGAAGGGCCGAGCGCAGAAGTGGTCCTGCAACTTTA
TCCGCCTCCATCCAGTCTATTAATTGTTGCCGGGAAGCTAGAGTAAGTAGTTCGCCAGTTAATAGTTTGC
GCAACGTTGTTGCCATTGCTACAGGCATCGTGGTGTCACGCTCGTCGTTTGGTATGGCTTCATTCAGCTC
CGGTTCCCAACGATCAAGGCGAGTTACATGATCCCCCATGTTGTGCAAAAAAGCGGTTAGCTCCTTCGGT
CCTCCGATCGTTGTCAGAAGTAAGTTGGCCGCAGTGTTATCACTCATGGTTATGGCAGCACTGCATAATT
CTCTTACTG
